Addgene plasmid #113947: pcDNA3.1(+)-HLA-Flag-natT1R2
Purpose: mammalian expression plasmid for FLAG-tagged human T1R2 with signal peptide of HLA class I histocompatibility antigen A-2 alpha chain
Depositing lab: Erik Procko. Depositing organization: University of Illinois at Urbana-Champaign. Publication: Structural architecture of a dimeric class C GPCR based on co-trafficking of sweet taste receptor subunits. Park J, Selvam B, Sanematsu K, Shigemura N, Shukla D, Procko E. J Biol Chem. 2019 Feb 5. pii: RA118.006173. doi: 10.1074/jbc.RA118.006173. PubMed 30723160.
Backbone
  Vector backbone: pcDNA3.1(+)
  Backbone manufacturer: invitrogen
  Backbone size w/o insert (bp): 5344
  Vector type: Mammalian Expression
  Selectable markers: Neomycin (select with G418)
Growth in bacteria
  Bacterial resistance: Ampicillin, 100 μg/mL
  Growth temperature: 37°C
  Growth strain: DH5alpha
  Copy number: High Copy
Gene/Insert
  Gene/Insert name: T1R2 (alt names: natT1R2; hT1R2)
  Species: H. sapiens (human)
  Insert size (bp): 2577
  Mutation: residues 22-839
  GenBank ID: NM_152232.2
  Entrez Gene: TAS1R2 (a.k.a. GPR71, T1R2, TR2)
  Tag / fusion protein: Signal/leader sequence from HLA class I histocompatibility antigen A-2 alpha chain (HLA) (N terminal on insert); FLAG (N terminal on insert)
  Cloning method: Restriction Enzyme; 5′ cloning site NheI (not destroyed); 3′ cloning site XhoI (not destroyed)
  Sequencing primers: 5′ CMV_fwd; 3′ BGH_rev
Terms and licenses: Academic/Nonprofit Terms; Industry Terms: Not Available to Industry
How to cite: pcDNA3.1(+)-HLA-Flag-natT1R2 was a gift from Erik Procko (Addgene plasmid # 113947 ; http://n2t.net/addgene:113947 ; RRID:Addgene_113947)
