[The description below was written by a language model from this plasmid's Addgene catalogue record and pLannotate feature annotations shown in this document.]
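Description:
pcDNA3.1(+)-HLA-Flag-natT1R2 is a mammalian expression plasmid built on the Invitrogen pcDNA3.1(+) backbone, carrying the human sweet taste receptor subunit T1R2 (TAS1R2), a class C GPCR. It is propagated in E. coli as a high-copy plasmid through a ColE1/pUC-type origin with ampicillin selection (AmpR under its own bla promoter). An f1 origin is also present. For selection in mammalian cells, an SV40 early promoter drives the neomycin phosphotransferase gene, followed by an SV40 polyadenylation signal, allowing G418 selection of stable transfectants.

The expression cassette uses the CMV immediate-early enhancer and promoter, with a T7 promoter just upstream of the insert and the bovine growth hormone polyadenylation signal downstream. The insert was cloned between NheI and XhoI sites. The open reading frame begins with the signal peptide of the HLA class I A-2 alpha chain, followed by a FLAG epitope and then T1R2 residues 22–839, so the heterologous leader takes the place of the receptor's N-terminal residues, presumably its native signal sequence. After leader cleavage, the FLAG tag should sit at the extracellular N-terminus of the mature receptor, which suits detection of surface-expressed protein. The "nat" in the name is not explained in the record.

The automated annotation labels the tag as a 3xFLAG fragment, although its short span fits a single FLAG. It matches the receptor to a baboon ortholog, whereas the catalogue states human. A short "HIV-1 LTR" fragment and the ble, lacI and bom fragments appear to be incidental annotation matches in backbone sequence. The depositor and sequencing-derived records differ by only three nucleotides in length. The associated study examined the dimeric architecture of the sweet taste receptor through co-trafficking of its subunits.
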