Features (pLannotate 1.2.2; 22 found; start..end, strand, type, name):
     44..268     +  polyA_signal   bGH poly(A) signal: bovine growth hormone polyadenylation signal
    272..293     +  promoter       SV40 promoter (fragment): SV40 enhancer and early promoter
    314..742     +  rep_origin     f1 ori (sequence partly withheld): f1 bacteriophage origin of replication; arrow indicates direction of (+) strand synthesis
    756..1085    +  promoter       SV40 promoter: SV40 enhancer and early promoter
   1152..1943    +  CDS            neo: KKA2_KLEPN - Also known as kan, nptII. Experimental evidence at protein level: Swiss-Prot protein existence level 1. Resistance to kanamycin, neomycin, paromomycin, ribostamycin, butirosin and gentamicin B. From Klebsiella pneumoniae.
   1967..2125    +  CDS            ble (fragment): BLE_KLEPN - Experimental evidence at protein level: Swiss-Prot protein existence level 1. Binding protein with a strong affinity to the bleomycin family of antibiotics. Binds to CL990; an antimitotic-antibiotic compound. From Klebsiella pneumoniae.
   2120..2241    +  polyA_signal   SV40 poly(A) signal: SV40 polyadenylation signal
   2314..2330    -  protein_bind   lac operator: The lac repressor binds to the lac operator to inhibit transcription in E. coli. This inhibition can be relieved by adding lactose or isopropyl-β-D-thiogalactopyranoside (IPTG). lac repressor encoded by lacI
   2338..2368    -  promoter       lac promoter: promoter for the E. coli lac operon
   2383..2404    -  protein_bind   CAP binding site: CAP binding activates transcription in the presence of cAMP. E. coli catabolite activator protein
   2417..2509    -  CDS            lacI (fragment): lac repressor; lacI; The lac repressor binds to the lac operator to inhibit transcription in E. coli. This inhibition can be relieved by adding lactose or isopropyl-β-D-thiogalactopyranoside (IPTG).
   2692..3277    -  rep_origin     ori: high-copy-number ColE1/pMB1/pBR322/pUC origin of replication
   3448..4308    -  CDS            AmpR: β-lactamase; bla; confers resistance to ampicillin, carbenicillin, and related antibiotics
   4309..4413    -  promoter       AmpR promoter: bla
   4472..4524    -  misc_feature   bom (fragment): basis of mobility region from pBR322
   4679..5058    +  enhancer       CMV enhancer: human cytomegalovirus immediate early enhancer
   5059..5262    +  promoter       CMV promoter: human cytomegalovirus (CMV) immediate early promoter
   5258..5291    +  LTR            5' LTR (truncated) (fragment): truncated 5' long terminal repeat (LTR) from HIV-1
   5307..5325    +  promoter       T7 promoter: promoter for bacteriophage T7 RNA polymerase
   5351..5428    +  CDS            HLA-A (fragment): HLAA_HUMAN - Also known as HLAA. Experimental evidence at protein level: Swiss-Prot protein existence level 1. Allele A*74:01: Presents immunodominant HIV-1 epitopes derived from gag-pol (GQMVHQAISPR, QIYPGIKVR) and rev (RQIHSISER), carrying an aliphatic residue at position 2 and Arg anchor residue at the C-terminus. May contribute to viral load control in chronic HIV-1 infection. From Homo sapiens (Human).
   5429..5453    +  CDS            3xFLAG (fragment): three tandem FLAG® epitope tags
   5462..7915    +  CDS            TAS1R2: TS1R2_PAPHA - Experimental evidence at transcript level: Swiss-Prot protein existence level 2. Putative taste receptor. TAS1R2/TAS1R3 recognizes diverse natural and synthetic sweeteners (By similarity). From Papio hamadryas (Hamadryas baboon).
>Addgene plasmid #113947 | pcDNA3.1(+)-HLA-Flag-natT1R2 | depositor full sequence | sequence record 215294 | pcDNA3.1(+)-HLA-Flag-natT1R2 sequence 7921 bps
CTCGAGTCTAGAGGGCCCGTTTAAACCCGCTGATCAGCCTCGACTGTGCCTTCTAGTTGCCAGCCATCTG
TTGTTTGCCCCTCCCCCGTGCCTTCCTTGACCCTGGAAGGTGCCACTCCCACTGTCCTTTCCTAATAAAA
TGAGGAAATTGCATCGCATTGTCTGAGTAGGTGTCATTCTATTCTGGGGGGTGGGGTGGGGCAGGACAGC
AAGGGGGAGGATTGGGAAGACAATAGCAGGCATGCTGGGGATGCGGTGGGCTCTATGGCTTCTGAGGCGG
AAAGAACCAGCTGGGGCTCTAGGGGGTATCCCC
[124 nt withheld, positions 314-437]
C
[91 nt withheld, positions 439-529]
A
[49 nt withheld, positions 531-579]
CCTTTGACGTTGGAGTCCACGTTCTTT
[37 nt withheld, positions 607-643]
ACCCTATCTCGGTCTATTCTTTTGATTTATAAGGGATTTTGCCGATTTCGGCCTATTGGTTAAAAAATGA
GCTGATTTAACAAAAATTTAACGCGAATTAATTCTGTGGAATGTGTGTCAGTTAGGGTGTGGAAAGTCCC
CAGGCTCCCCAGCAGGCAGAAGTATGCAAAGCATGCATCTCAATTAGTCAGCAACCAGGTGTGGAAAGTC
CCCAGGCTCCCCAGCAGGCAGAAGTATGCAAAGCATGCATCTCAATTAGTCAGCAACCATAGTCCCGCCC
CTAACTCCGCCCATCCCGCCCCTAACTCCGCCCAGTTCCGCCCATTCTCCGCCCCATGGCTGACTAATTT
TTTTTATTTATGCAGAGGCCGAGGCCGCCTCTGCCTCTGAGCTATTCCAGAAGTAGTGAGGAGGCTTTTT
TGGAGGCCTAGGCTTTTGCAAAAAGCTCCCGGGAGCTTGTATATCCATTTTCGGATCTGATCAAGAGACA
GGATGAGGATCGTTTCGCATGATTGAACAAGATGGATTGCACGCAGGTTCTCCGGCCGCTTGGGTGGAGA
GGCTATTCGGCTATGACTGGGCACAACAGACAATCGGCTGCTCTGATGCCGCCGTGTTCCGGCTGTCAGC
GCAGGGGCGCCCGGTTCTTTTTGTCAAGACCGACCTGTCCGGTGCCCTGAATGAACTGCAGGACGAGGCA
GCGCGGCTATCGTGGCTGGCCACGACGGGCGTTCCTTGCGCAGCTGTGCTCGACGTTGTCACTGAAGCGG
GAAGGGACTGGCTGCTATTGGGCGAAGTGCCGGGGCAGGATCTCCTGTCATCTCACCTTGCTCCTGCCGA
GAAAGTATCCATCATGGCTGATGCAATGCGGCGGCTGCATACGCTTGATCCGGCTACCTGCCCATTCGAC
CACCAAGCGAAACATCGCATCGAGCGAGCACGTACTCGGATGGAAGCCGGTCTTGTCGATCAGGATGATC
TGGACGAAGAGCATCAGGGGCTCGCGCCAGCCGAACTGTTCGCCAGGCTCAAGGCGCGCATGCCCGACGG
CGAGGATCTCGTCGTGACCCATGGCGATGCCTGCTTGCCGAATATCATGGTGGAAAATGGCCGCTTTTCT
GGATTCATCGACTGTGGCCGGCTGGGTGTGGCGGACCGCTATCAGGACATAGCGTTGGCTACCCGTGATA
TTGCTGAAGAGCTTGGCGGCGAATGGGCTGACCGCTTCCTCGTGCTTTACGGTATCGCCGCTCCCGATTC
GCAGCGCATCGCCTTCTATCGCCTTCTTGACGAGTTCTTCTGAGCGGGACTCTGGGGTTCGAAATGACCG
ACCAAGCGACGCCCAACCTGCCATCACGAGATTTCGATTCCACCGCCGCCTTCTATGAAAGGTTGGGCTT
CGGAATCGTTTTCCGGGACGCCGGCTGGATGATCCTCCAGCGCGGGGATCTCATGCTGGAGTTCTTCGCC
CACCCCAACTTGTTTATTGCAGCTTATAATGGTTACAAATAAAGCAATAGCATCACAAATTTCACAAATA
AAGCATTTTTTTCACTGCATTCTAGTTGTGGTTTGTCCAAACTCATCAATGTATCTTATCATGTCTGTAT
ACCGTCGACCTCTAGCTAGAGCTTGGCGTAATCATGGTCATAGCTGTTTCCTGTGTGAAATTGTTATCCG
CTCACAATTCCACACAACATACGAGCCGGAAGCATAAAGTGTAAAGCCTGGGGTGCCTAATGAGTGAGCT
AACTCACATTAATTGCGTTGCGCTCACTGCCCGCTTTCCAGTCGGGAAACCTGTCGTGCCAGCTGCATTA
ATGAATCGGCCAACGCGCGGGGAGAGGCGGTTTGCGTATTGGGCGCTCTTCCGCTTCCTCGCTCACTGAC
TCGCTGCGCTCGGTCGTTCGGCTGCGGCGAGCGGTATCAGCTCACTCAAAGGCGGTAATACGGTTATCCA
CAGAATCAGGGGATAACGCAGGAAAGAACATGTGAGCAAAAGGCCAGCAAAAGGCCAGGAACCGTAAAAA
GGCCGCGTTGCTGGCGTTTTTCCATAGGCTCCGCCCCCCTGACGAGCATCACAAAAATCGACGCTCAAGT
CAGAGGTGGCGAAACCCGACAGGACTATAAAGATACCAGGCGTTTCCCCCTGGAAGCTCCCTCGTGCGCT
CTCCTGTTCCGACCCTGCCGCTTACCGGATACCTGTCCGCCTTTCTCCCTTCGGGAAGCGTGGCGCTTTC
TCATAGCTCACGCTGTAGGTATCTCAGTTCGGTGTAGGTCGTTCGCTCCAAGCTGGGCTGTGTGCACGAA
CCCCCCGTTCAGCCCGACCGCTGCGCCTTATCCGGTAACTATCGTCTTGAGTCCAACCCGGTAAGACACG
ACTTATCGCCACTGGCAGCAGCCACTGGTAACAGGATTAGCAGAGCGAGGTATGTAGGCGGTGCTACAGA
GTTCTTGAAGTGGTGGCCTAACTACGGCTACACTAGAAGAACAGTATTTGGTATCTGCGCTCTGCTGAAG
CCAGTTACCTTCGGAAAAAGAGTTGGTAGCTCTTGATCCGGCAAACAAACCACCGCTGGTAGCGGTTTTT
TTGTTTGCAAGCAGCAGATTACGCGCAGAAAAAAAGGATCTCAAGAAGATCCTTTGATCTTTTCTACGGG
GTCTGACGCTCAGTGGAACGAAAACTCACGTTAAGGGATTTTGGTCATGAGATTATCAAAAAGGATCTTC
ACCTAGATCCTTTTAAATTAAAAATGAAGTTTTAAATCAATCTAAAGTATATATGAGTAAACTTGGTCTG
ACAGTTACCAATGCTTAATCAGTGAGGCACCTATCTCAGCGATCTGTCTATTTCGTTCATCCATAGTTGC
CTGACTCCCCGTCGTGTAGATAACTACGATACGGGAGGGCTTACCATCTGGCCCCAGTGCTGCAATGATA
CCGCGAGACCCACGCTCACCGGCTCCAGATTTATCAGCAATAAACCAGCCAGCCGGAAGGGCCGAGCGCA
GAAGTGGTCCTGCAACTTTATCCGCCTCCATCCAGTCTATTAATTGTTGCCGGGAAGCTAGAGTAAGTAG
TTCGCCAGTTAATAGTTTGCGCAACGTTGTTGCCATTGCTACAGGCATCGTGGTGTCACGCTCGTCGTTT
GGTATGGCTTCATTCAGCTCCGGTTCCCAACGATCAAGGCGAGTTACATGATCCCCCATGTTGTGCAAAA
AAGCGGTTAGCTCCTTCGGTCCTCCGATCGTTGTCAGAAGTAAGTTGGCCGCAGTGTTATCACTCATGGT
TATGGCAGCACTGCATAATTCTCTTACTGTCATGCCATCCGTAAGATGCTTTTCTGTGACTGGTGAGTAC
TCAACCAAGTCATTCTGAGAATAGTGTATGCGGCGACCGAGTTGCTCTTGCCCGGCGTCAATACGGGATA
ATACCGCGCCACATAGCAGAACTTTAAAAGTGCTCATCATTGGAAAACGTTCTTCGGGGCGAAAACTCTC
AAGGATCTTACCGCTGTTGAGATCCAGTTCGATGTAACCCACTCGTGCACCCAACTGATCTTCAGCATCT
TTTACTTTCACCAGCGTTTCTGGGTGAGCAAAAACAGGAAGGCAAAATGCCGCAAAAAAGGGAATAAGGG
CGACACGGAAATGTTGAATACTCATACTCTTCCTTTTTCAATATTATTGAAGCATTTATCAGGGTTATTG
TCTCATGAGCGGATACATATTTGAATGTATTTAGAAAAATAAACAAATAGGGGTTCCGCGCACATTTCCC
CGAAAAGTGCCACCTGACGTCGACGGATCGGGAGATCTCCCGATCCCCTATGGTGCACTCTCAGTACAAT
CTGCTCTGATGCCGCATAGTTAAGCCAGTATCTGCTCCCTGCTTGTGTGTTGGAGGTCGCTGAGTAGTGC
GCGAGCAAAATTTAAGCTACAACAAGGCAAGGCTTGACCGACAATTGCATGAAGAATCTGCTTAGGGTTA
GGCGTTTTGCGCTGCTTCGCGATGTACGGGCCAGATATACGCGTTGACATTGATTATTGACTAGTTATTA
ATAGTAATCAATTACGGGGTCATTAGTTCATAGCCCATATATGGAGTTCCGCGTTACATAACTTACGGTA
AATGGCCCGCCTGGCTGACCGCCCAACGACCCCCGCCCATTGACGTCAATAATGACGTATGTTCCCATAG
TAACGCCAATAGGGACTTTCCATTGACGTCAATGGGTGGAGTATTTACGGTAAACTGCCCACTTGGCAGT
ACATCAAGTGTATCATATGCCAAGTACGCCCCCTATTGACGTCAATGACGGTAAATGGCCCGCCTGGCAT
TATGCCCAGTACATGACCTTATGGGACTTTCCTACTTGGCAGTACATCTACGTATTAGTCATCGCTATTA
CCATGGTGATGCGGTTTTGGCAGTACATCAATGGGCGTGGATAGCGGTTTGACTCACGGGGATTTCCAAG
TCTCCACCCCATTGACGTCAATGGGAGTTTGTTTTGGCACCAAAATCAACGGGACTTTCCAAAATGTCGT
AACAACTCCGCCCCATTGACGCAAATGGGCGGTAGGCGTGTACGGTGGGAGGTCTATATAAGCAGAGCTC
TCTGGCTAACTAGAGAACCCACTGCTTACTGGCTTATCGAAATTAATACGACTCACTATAGGGAGACCCA
AGCTGGCTAGCGCCACCATGGCCGTCATGGCGCCCCGAACCCTCGTCCTGCTACTCTCGGGGGCCCTGGC
CCTGACCCAGACCTGGGCGGGCTCCGACTACAAGGACGATGATGACAAGGGAGGATCCGCTGAGAACTCG
GACTTCTACCTGCCTGGGGATTACCTCCTGGGTGGCCTCTTCTCCCTCCATGCCAACATGAAGGGCATTG
TTCACCTTAACTTCCTGCAGGTGCCCATGTGCAAGGAGTATGAAGTGAAGGTGATAGGCTACAACCTCAT
GCAGGCCATGCGCTTTGCGGTGGAGGAGATCAACAATGACAGCAGCCTGCTGCCTGGTGTGCTGCTGGGC
TATGAGATCGTGGATGTGTGCTACATCTCCAACAATGTCCAGCCGGTGCTCTACTTCCTGGCACACGAGG
ACAACCTCCTTCCCATCCAAGAGGACTACAGTAACTACATTTCCCGTGTGGTGGCTGTCATTGGCCCTGA
CAACTCCGAGTCTGTCATGACTGTGGCCAACTTCCTCTCCCTATTTCTCCTTCCACAGATCACCTACAGC
GCCATCAGCGATGAGCTGCGAGACAAGGTGCGCTTCCCGGCTTTGCTGCGTACCACACCCAGCGCCGACC
ACCACATCGAGGCCATGGTGCAGCTTATGCTGCACTTCCGCTGGAACTGGATCATTGTGCTGGTGAGCAG
CGACACCTATGGCCGCGACAATGGCCAGCTGCTTGGCGAGCGCGTGGCCCGGCGCGACATCTGCATCGCC
TTCCAGGAGACGCTGCCCACACTGCAGCCCAACCAGAACATGACGTCAGAGGAGCGCCAGCGCCTGGTGA
CCATTGTGGACAAGCTGCAGCAGAGCACAGCGCGCGTCGTGGTCGTGTTCTCGCCCGACCTGACCCTGTA
CCACTTCTTCAATGAGGTGCTGCGCCAGAACTTCACTGGCGCCGTGTGGATCGCCTCCGAGTCCTGGGCC
ATCGACCCGGTCCTGCACAACCTCACGGAGCTGCGCCACTTGGGCACCTTCCTGGGCATCACCATCCAGA
GCGTGCCCATCCCGGGCTTCAGTGAGTTCCGCGAGTGGGGCCCACAGGCTGGGCCGCCACCCCTCAGCAG
GACCAGCCAGAGCTATACCTGCAACCAGGAGTGCGACAACTGCCTGAACGCCACCTTGTCCTTCAACACC
ATTCTCAGGCTCTCTGGGGAGCGTGTCGTCTACAGCGTGTACTCTGCGGTCTATGCTGTGGCCCATGCCC
TGCACAGCCTCCTCGGCTGTGACAAAAGCACCTGCACCAAGAGGGTGGTCTACCCCTGGCAGCTGCTTGA
GGAGATCTGGAAGGTCAACTTCACTCTCCTGGACCACCAAATCTTCTTCGACCCGCAAGGGGACGTGGCT
CTGCACTTGGAGATTGTCCAGTGGCAATGGGACCGGAGCCAGAATCCCTTCCAGAGCGTCGCCTCCTACT
ACCCCCTGCAGCGACAGCTGAAGAACATCCAAGACATCTCCTGGCACACCATCAACAACACGATCCCTAT
GTCCATGTGTTCCAAGAGGTGCCAGTCAGGGCAAAAGAAGAAGCCTGTGGGCATCCACGTCTGCTGCTTC
GAGTGCATCGACTGCCTTCCCGGCACCTTCCTCAACCACACTGAAGATGAATATGAATGCCAGGCCTGCC
CGAATAACGAGTGGTCCTACCAGAGTGAGACCTCCTGCTTCAAGCGGCAGCTGGTCTTCCTGGAATGGCA
TGAGGCACCCACCATCGCTGTGGCCCTGCTGGCCGCCCTGGGCTTCCTCAGCACCCTGGCCATCCTGGTG
ATATTCTGGAGGCACTTCCAGACACCCATAGTTCGCTCGGCTGGGGGCCCCATGTGCTTCCTGATGCTGA
CACTGCTGCTGGTGGCATACATGGTGGTCCCGGTGTACGTGGGGCCGCCCAAGGTCTCCACCTGCCTCTG
CCGCCAGGCCCTCTTTCCCCTCTGCTTCACAATCTGCATCTCCTGTATCGCCGTGCGTTCTTTCCAGATC
GTCTGCGCCTTCAAGATGGCCAGCCGCTTCCCACGCGCCTACAGCTACTGGGTCCGCTACCAGGGGCCCT
ACGTCTCTATGGCATTTATCACGGTACTCAAAATGGTCATTGTGGTAATTGGCATGCTGGCCACGGGCCT
CAGTCCCACCACCCGTACTGACCCCGATGACCCCAAGATCACAATTGTCTCCTGTAACCCCAACTACCGC
AACAGCCTGCTGTTCAACACCAGCCTGGACCTGCTGCTCTCAGTGGTGGGTTTCAGCTTCGCCTACATGG
GCAAAGAGCTGCCCACCAACTACAACGAGGCCAAGTTCATCACCCTCAGCATGACCTTCTATTTCACCTC
ATCCGTCTCCCTCTGCACCTTCATGTCTGCCTACAGCGGGGTGCTGGTCACCATCGTGGACCTCTTGGTC
ACTGTGCTCAACCTCCTGGCCATCAGCCTGGGCTACTTCGGCCCCAAGTGCTACATGATCCTCTTCTACC
CGGAGCGCAACACGCCCGCCTACTTCAACAGCATGATCCAGGGCTACACCATGAGGAGGGACTAGTGA
