Features (pLannotate 1.2.2; 22 found; start..end, strand, type, name):
     44..268     +  polyA_signal   bGH poly(A) signal: bovine growth hormone polyadenylation signal
    272..293     +  promoter       SV40 promoter (fragment): SV40 enhancer and early promoter
    314..742     +  rep_origin     f1 ori (sequence partly withheld): f1 bacteriophage origin of replication; arrow indicates direction of (+) strand synthesis
    756..1085    +  promoter       SV40 promoter: SV40 enhancer and early promoter
   1152..1943    +  CDS            neo: KKA2_KLEPN - Also known as kan, nptII. Experimental evidence at protein level: Swiss-Prot protein existence level 1. Resistance to kanamycin, neomycin, paromomycin, ribostamycin, butirosin and gentamicin B. From Klebsiella pneumoniae.
   1967..2125    +  CDS            ble (fragment): BLE_KLEPN - Experimental evidence at protein level: Swiss-Prot protein existence level 1. Binding protein with a strong affinity to the bleomycin family of antibiotics. Binds to CL990; an antimitotic-antibiotic compound. From Klebsiella pneumoniae.
   2120..2241    +  polyA_signal   SV40 poly(A) signal: SV40 polyadenylation signal
   2314..2330    -  protein_bind   lac operator: The lac repressor binds to the lac operator to inhibit transcription in E. coli. This inhibition can be relieved by adding lactose or isopropyl-β-D-thiogalactopyranoside (IPTG). lac repressor encoded by lacI
   2338..2368    -  promoter       lac promoter: promoter for the E. coli lac operon
   2383..2404    -  protein_bind   CAP binding site: CAP binding activates transcription in the presence of cAMP. E. coli catabolite activator protein
   2417..2509    -  CDS            lacI (fragment): lac repressor; lacI; The lac repressor binds to the lac operator to inhibit transcription in E. coli. This inhibition can be relieved by adding lactose or isopropyl-β-D-thiogalactopyranoside (IPTG).
   2692..3280    -  rep_origin     ori: high-copy-number ColE1/pMB1/pBR322/pUC origin of replication
   3451..4311    -  CDS            AmpR: β-lactamase; bla; confers resistance to ampicillin, carbenicillin, and related antibiotics
   4312..4416    -  promoter       AmpR promoter: bla
   4475..4527    -  misc_feature   bom (fragment): basis of mobility region from pBR322
   4682..5061    +  enhancer       CMV enhancer: human cytomegalovirus immediate early enhancer
   5062..5265    +  promoter       CMV promoter: human cytomegalovirus (CMV) immediate early promoter
   5261..5294    +  LTR            5' LTR (truncated) (fragment): truncated 5' long terminal repeat (LTR) from HIV-1
   5310..5328    +  promoter       T7 promoter: promoter for bacteriophage T7 RNA polymerase
   5354..5431    +  CDS            HLA-A (fragment): HLAA_HUMAN - Also known as HLAA. Experimental evidence at protein level: Swiss-Prot protein existence level 1. Allele A*74:01: Presents immunodominant HIV-1 epitopes derived from gag-pol (GQMVHQAISPR, QIYPGIKVR) and rev (RQIHSISER), carrying an aliphatic residue at position 2 and Arg anchor residue at the C-terminus. May contribute to viral load control in chronic HIV-1 infection. From Homo sapiens (Human).
   5432..5456    +  CDS            3xFLAG (fragment): three tandem FLAG® epitope tags
   5465..7918    +  CDS            TAS1R2: TS1R2_PAPHA - Experimental evidence at transcript level: Swiss-Prot protein existence level 2. Putative taste receptor. TAS1R2/TAS1R3 recognizes diverse natural and synthetic sweeteners (By similarity). From Papio hamadryas (Hamadryas baboon).
>Addgene plasmid #113947 | pcDNA3.1(+)-HLA-Flag-natT1R2 | addgene full sequence | sequence record 224107 | Addgene NGS Result
CTCGAGTCTAGAGGGCCCGTTTAAACCCGCTGATCAGCCTCGACTGTGCCTTCTAGTTGCCAGCCATCTG
TTGTTTGCCCCTCCCCCGTGCCTTCCTTGACCCTGGAAGGTGCCACTCCCACTGTCCTTTCCTAATAAAA
TGAGGAAATTGCATCGCATTGTCTGAGTAGGTGTCATTCTATTCTGGGGGGTGGGGTGGGGCAGGACAGC
AAGGGGGAGGATTGGGAAGACAATAGCAGGCATGCTGGGGATGCGGTGGGCTCTATGGCTTCTGAGGCGG
AAAGAACCAGCTGGGGCTCTAGGGGGTATCCCC
[124 nt withheld, positions 314-437]
C
[91 nt withheld, positions 439-529]
A
[49 nt withheld, positions 531-579]
CCTTTGACGTTGGAGTCCACGTTCTTT
[37 nt withheld, positions 607-643]
ACCCTATCTCGGTCTATTCTTTTGATTTATAAGGGATTTTGCCGATTTCGGCCTATTGGTTAAAAAATGA
GCTGATTTAACAAAAATTTAACGCGAATTAATTCTGTGGAATGTGTGTCAGTTAGGGTGTGGAAAGTCCC
CAGGCTCCCCAGCAGGCAGAAGTATGCAAAGCATGCATCTCAATTAGTCAGCAACCAGGTGTGGAAAGTC
CCCAGGCTCCCCAGCAGGCAGAAGTATGCAAAGCATGCATCTCAATTAGTCAGCAACCATAGTCCCGCCC
CTAACTCCGCCCATCCCGCCCCTAACTCCGCCCAGTTCCGCCCATTCTCCGCCCCATGGCTGACTAATTT
TTTTTATTTATGCAGAGGCCGAGGCCGCCTCTGCCTCTGAGCTATTCCAGAAGTAGTGAGGAGGCTTTTT
TGGAGGCCTAGGCTTTTGCAAAAAGCTCCCGGGAGCTTGTATATCCATTTTCGGATCTGATCAAGAGACA
GGATGAGGATCGTTTCGCATGATTGAACAAGATGGATTGCACGCAGGTTCTCCGGCCGCTTGGGTGGAGA
GGCTATTCGGCTATGACTGGGCACAACAGACAATCGGCTGCTCTGATGCCGCCGTGTTCCGGCTGTCAGC
GCAGGGGCGCCCGGTTCTTTTTGTCAAGACCGACCTGTCCGGTGCCCTGAATGAACTGCAGGACGAGGCA
GCGCGGCTATCGTGGCTGGCCACGACGGGCGTTCCTTGCGCAGCTGTGCTCGACGTTGTCACTGAAGCGG
GAAGGGACTGGCTGCTATTGGGCGAAGTGCCGGGGCAGGATCTCCTGTCATCTCACCTTGCTCCTGCCGA
GAAAGTATCCATCATGGCTGATGCAATGCGGCGGCTGCATACGCTTGATCCGGCTACCTGCCCATTCGAC
CACCAAGCGAAACATCGCATCGAGCGAGCACGTACTCGGATGGAAGCCGGTCTTGTCGATCAGGATGATC
TGGACGAAGAGCATCAGGGGCTCGCGCCAGCCGAACTGTTCGCCAGGCTCAAGGCGCGCATGCCCGACGG
CGAGGATCTCGTCGTGACCCATGGCGATGCCTGCTTGCCGAATATCATGGTGGAAAATGGCCGCTTTTCT
GGATTCATCGACTGTGGCCGGCTGGGTGTGGCGGACCGCTATCAGGACATAGCGTTGGCTACCCGTGATA
TTGCTGAAGAGCTTGGCGGCGAATGGGCTGACCGCTTCCTCGTGCTTTACGGTATCGCCGCTCCCGATTC
GCAGCGCATCGCCTTCTATCGCCTTCTTGACGAGTTCTTCTGAGCGGGACTCTGGGGTTCGAAATGACCG
ACCAAGCGACGCCCAACCTGCCATCACGAGATTTCGATTCCACCGCCGCCTTCTATGAAAGGTTGGGCTT
CGGAATCGTTTTCCGGGACGCCGGCTGGATGATCCTCCAGCGCGGGGATCTCATGCTGGAGTTCTTCGCC
CACCCCAACTTGTTTATTGCAGCTTATAATGGTTACAAATAAAGCAATAGCATCACAAATTTCACAAATA
AAGCATTTTTTTCACTGCATTCTAGTTGTGGTTTGTCCAAACTCATCAATGTATCTTATCATGTCTGTAT
ACCGTCGACCTCTAGCTAGAGCTTGGCGTAATCATGGTCATAGCTGTTTCCTGTGTGAAATTGTTATCCG
CTCACAATTCCACACAACATACGAGCCGGAAGCATAAAGTGTAAAGCCTGGGGTGCCTAATGAGTGAGCT
AACTCACATTAATTGCGTTGCGCTCACTGCCCGCTTTCCAGTCGGGAAACCTGTCGTGCCAGCTGCATTA
ATGAATCGGCCAACGCGCGGGGAGAGGCGGTTTGCGTATTGGGCGCTCTTCCGCTTCCTCGCTCACTGAC
TCGCTGCGCTCGGTCGTTCGGCTGCGGCGAGCGGTATCAGCTCACTCAAAGGCGGTAATACGGTTATCCA
CAGAATCAGGGGATAACGCAGGAAAGAACATGTGAGCAAAAGGCCAGCAAAAGGCCAGGAACCGTAAAAA
GGCCGCGTTGCTGGCGTTTTTCCATAGGCTCCGCCCCCCTGACGAGCATCACAAAAATCGACGCTCAAGT
CAGAGGTGGCGAAACCCGACAGGACTATAAAGATACCAGGCGTTTCCCCCTGGAAGCTCCCTCGTGCGCT
CTCCTGTTCCGACCCTGCCGCTTACCGGATACCTGTCCGCCTTTCTCCCTTCGGGAAGCGTGGCGCTTTC
TCATAGCTCACGCTGTAGGTATCTCAGTTCGGTGTAGGTCGTTCGCTCCAAGCTGGGCTGTGTGCACGAA
CCCCCCGTTCAGCCCGACCGCTGCGCCTTATCCGGTAACTATCGTCTTGAGTCCAACCCGGTAAGACACG
ACTTATCGCCACTGGCAGCAGCCACTGGTAACAGGATTAGCAGAGCGAGGTATGTAGGCGGTGCTACAGA
GTTCTTGAAGTGGTGGCCTAACTACGGCTACACTAGAAGAACAGTATTTGGTATCTGCGCTCTGCTGAAG
CCAGTTACCTTCGGAAAAAGAGTTGGTAGCTCTTGATCCGGCAAACAAACCACCGCTGGTAGCGGTGGTT
TTTTTGTTTGCAAGCAGCAGATTACGCGCAGAAAAAAAGGATCTCAAGAAGATCCTTTGATCTTTTCTAC
GGGGTCTGACGCTCAGTGGAACGAAAACTCACGTTAAGGGATTTTGGTCATGAGATTATCAAAAAGGATC
TTCACCTAGATCCTTTTAAATTAAAAATGAAGTTTTAAATCAATCTAAAGTATATATGAGTAAACTTGGT
CTGACAGTTACCAATGCTTAATCAGTGAGGCACCTATCTCAGCGATCTGTCTATTTCGTTCATCCATAGT
TGCCTGACTCCCCGTCGTGTAGATAACTACGATACGGGAGGGCTTACCATCTGGCCCCAGTGCTGCAATG
ATACCGCGAGACCCACGCTCACCGGCTCCAGATTTATCAGCAATAAACCAGCCAGCCGGAAGGGCCGAGC
GCAGAAGTGGTCCTGCAACTTTATCCGCCTCCATCCAGTCTATTAATTGTTGCCGGGAAGCTAGAGTAAG
TAGTTCGCCAGTTAATAGTTTGCGCAACGTTGTTGCCATTGCTACAGGCATCGTGGTGTCACGCTCGTCG
TTTGGTATGGCTTCATTCAGCTCCGGTTCCCAACGATCAAGGCGAGTTACATGATCCCCCATGTTGTGCA
AAAAAGCGGTTAGCTCCTTCGGTCCTCCGATCGTTGTCAGAAGTAAGTTGGCCGCAGTGTTATCACTCAT
GGTTATGGCAGCACTGCATAATTCTCTTACTGTCATGCCATCCGTAAGATGCTTTTCTGTGACTGGTGAG
TACTCAACCAAGTCATTCTGAGAATAGTGTATGCGGCGACCGAGTTGCTCTTGCCCGGCGTCAATACGGG
ATAATACCGCGCCACATAGCAGAACTTTAAAAGTGCTCATCATTGGAAAACGTTCTTCGGGGCGAAAACT
CTCAAGGATCTTACCGCTGTTGAGATCCAGTTCGATGTAACCCACTCGTGCACCCAACTGATCTTCAGCA
TCTTTTACTTTCACCAGCGTTTCTGGGTGAGCAAAAACAGGAAGGCAAAATGCCGCAAAAAAGGGAATAA
GGGCGACACGGAAATGTTGAATACTCATACTCTTCCTTTTTCAATATTATTGAAGCATTTATCAGGGTTA
TTGTCTCATGAGCGGATACATATTTGAATGTATTTAGAAAAATAAACAAATAGGGGTTCCGCGCACATTT
CCCCGAAAAGTGCCACCTGACGTCGACGGATCGGGAGATCTCCCGATCCCCTATGGTGCACTCTCAGTAC
AATCTGCTCTGATGCCGCATAGTTAAGCCAGTATCTGCTCCCTGCTTGTGTGTTGGAGGTCGCTGAGTAG
TGCGCGAGCAAAATTTAAGCTACAACAAGGCAAGGCTTGACCGACAATTGCATGAAGAATCTGCTTAGGG
TTAGGCGTTTTGCGCTGCTTCGCGATGTACGGGCCAGATATACGCGTTGACATTGATTATTGACTAGTTA
TTAATAGTAATCAATTACGGGGTCATTAGTTCATAGCCCATATATGGAGTTCCGCGTTACATAACTTACG
GTAAATGGCCCGCCTGGCTGACCGCCCAACGACCCCCGCCCATTGACGTCAATAATGACGTATGTTCCCA
TAGTAACGCCAATAGGGACTTTCCATTGACGTCAATGGGTGGAGTATTTACGGTAAACTGCCCACTTGGC
AGTACATCAAGTGTATCATATGCCAAGTACGCCCCCTATTGACGTCAATGACGGTAAATGGCCCGCCTGG
CATTATGCCCAGTACATGACCTTATGGGACTTTCCTACTTGGCAGTACATCTACGTATTAGTCATCGCTA
TTACCATGGTGATGCGGTTTTGGCAGTACATCAATGGGCGTGGATAGCGGTTTGACTCACGGGGATTTCC
AAGTCTCCACCCCATTGACGTCAATGGGAGTTTGTTTTGGCACCAAAATCAACGGGACTTTCCAAAATGT
CGTAACAACTCCGCCCCATTGACGCAAATGGGCGGTAGGCGTGTACGGTGGGAGGTCTATATAAGCAGAG
CTCTCTGGCTAACTAGAGAACCCACTGCTTACTGGCTTATCGAAATTAATACGACTCACTATAGGGAGAC
CCAAGCTGGCTAGCGCCACCATGGCCGTCATGGCGCCCCGAACCCTCGTCCTGCTACTCTCGGGGGCCCT
GGCCCTGACCCAGACCTGGGCGGGCTCCGACTACAAGGACGATGATGACAAGGGAGGATCCGCTGAGAAC
TCGGACTTCTACCTGCCTGGGGATTACCTCCTGGGTGGCCTCTTCTCCCTCCATGCCAACATGAAGGGCA
TTGTTCACCTTAACTTCCTGCAGGTGCCCATGTGCAAGGAGTATGAAGTGAAGGTGATAGGCTACAACCT
CATGCAGGCCATGCGCTTTGCGGTGGAGGAGATCAACAATGACAGCAGCCTGCTGCCTGGTGTGCTGCTG
GGCTATGAGATCGTGGATGTGTGCTACATCTCCAACAATGTCCAGCCGGTGCTCTACTTCCTGGCACACG
AGGACAACCTCCTTCCCATCCAAGAGGACTACAGTAACTACATTTCCCGTGTGGTGGCTGTCATTGGCCC
TGACAACTCCGAGTCTGTCATGACTGTGGCCAACTTCCTCTCCCTATTTCTCCTTCCACAGATCACCTAC
AGCGCCATCAGCGATGAGCTGCGAGACAAGGTGCGCTTCCCGGCTTTGCTGCGTACCACACCCAGCGCCG
ACCACCACATCGAGGCCATGGTGCAGCTTATGCTGCACTTCCGCTGGAACTGGATCATTGTGCTGGTGAG
CAGCGACACCTATGGCCGCGACAATGGCCAGCTGCTTGGCGAGCGCGTGGCCCGGCGCGACATCTGCATC
GCCTTCCAGGAGACGCTGCCCACACTGCAGCCCAACCAGAACATGACGTCAGAGGAGCGCCAGCGCCTGG
TGACCATTGTGGACAAGCTGCAGCAGAGCACAGCGCGCGTCGTGGTCGTGTTCTCGCCCGACCTGACCCT
GTACCACTTCTTCAATGAGGTGCTGCGCCAGAACTTCACTGGCGCCGTGTGGATCGCCTCCGAGTCCTGG
GCCATCGACCCGGTCCTGCACAACCTCACGGAGCTGCGCCACTTGGGCACCTTCCTGGGCATCACCATCC
AGAGCGTGCCCATCCCGGGCTTCAGTGAGTTCCGCGAGTGGGGCCCACAGGCTGGGCCGCCACCCCTCAG
CAGGACCAGCCAGAGCTATACCTGCAACCAGGAGTGCGACAACTGCCTGAACGCCACCTTGTCCTTCAAC
ACCATTCTCAGGCTCTCTGGGGAGCGTGTCGTCTACAGCGTGTACTCTGCGGTCTATGCTGTGGCCCATG
CCCTGCACAGCCTCCTCGGCTGTGACAAAAGCACCTGCACCAAGAGGGTGGTCTACCCCTGGCAGCTGCT
TGAGGAGATCTGGAAGGTCAACTTCACTCTCCTGGACCACCAAATCTTCTTCGACCCGCAAGGGGACGTG
GCTCTGCACTTGGAGATTGTCCAGTGGCAATGGGACCGGAGCCAGAATCCCTTCCAGAGCGTCGCCTCCT
ACTACCCCCTGCAGCGACAGCTGAAGAACATCCAAGACATCTCCTGGCACACCATCAACAACACGATCCC
TATGTCCATGTGTTCCAAGAGGTGCCAGTCAGGGCAAAAGAAGAAGCCTGTGGGCATCCACGTCTGCTGC
TTCGAGTGCATCGACTGCCTTCCCGGCACCTTCCTCAACCACACTGAAGATGAATATGAATGCCAGGCCT
GCCCGAATAACGAGTGGTCCTACCAGAGTGAGACCTCCTGCTTCAAGCGGCAGCTGGTCTTCCTGGAATG
GCATGAGGCACCCACCATCGCTGTGGCCCTGCTGGCCGCCCTGGGCTTCCTCAGCACCCTGGCCATCCTG
GTGATATTCTGGAGGCACTTCCAGACACCCATAGTTCGCTCGGCTGGGGGCCCCATGTGCTTCCTGATGC
TGACACTGCTGCTGGTGGCATACATGGTGGTCCCGGTGTACGTGGGGCCGCCCAAGGTCTCCACCTGCCT
CTGCCGCCAGGCCCTCTTTCCCCTCTGCTTCACAATCTGCATCTCCTGTATCGCCGTGCGTTCTTTCCAG
ATCGTCTGCGCCTTCAAGATGGCCAGCCGCTTCCCACGCGCCTACAGCTACTGGGTCCGCTACCAGGGGC
CCTACGTCTCTATGGCATTTATCACGGTACTCAAAATGGTCATTGTGGTAATTGGCATGCTGGCCACGGG
CCTCAGTCCCACCACCCGTACTGACCCCGATGACCCCAAGATCACAATTGTCTCCTGTAACCCCAACTAC
CGCAACAGCCTGCTGTTCAACACCAGCCTGGACCTGCTGCTCTCAGTGGTGGGTTTCAGCTTCGCCTACA
TGGGCAAAGAGCTGCCCACCAACTACAACGAGGCCAAGTTCATCACCCTCAGCATGACCTTCTATTTCAC
CTCATCCGTCTCCCTCTGCACCTTCATGTCTGCCTACAGCGGGGTGCTGGTCACCATCGTGGACCTCTTG
GTCACTGTGCTCAACCTCCTGGCCATCAGCCTGGGCTACTTCGGCCCCAAGTGCTACATGATCCTCTTCT
ACCCGGAGCGCAACACGCCCGCCTACTTCAACAGCATGATCCAGGGCTACACCATGAGGAGGGACTAGTG
A
